Addgene plasmid #160692: pCDNA3-FLAG-human NPM1 wt
Purpose: Mammalian expression of FLAG-tagged NPM1
Depositing lab: Charles Sherr. Depositing organization: St. Jude Children's Research Hospital. Publication: Physical and functional interactions of the Arf tumor suppressor protein with nucleophosmin/B23. Bertwistle D, Sugimoto M, Sherr CJ. Mol Cell Biol. 2004 Feb . 24(3):985-96. 10.1128/MCB.24.3.985-996.2004 PubMed 14729947.
Backbone
  Vector backbone: pCDNA3
  Vector type: Mammalian Expression
Growth in bacteria
  Bacterial resistance: Ampicillin, 100 μg/mL
  Growth temperature: 37°C
  Growth strain: DH5alpha
  Copy number: Unknown
Gene/Insert
  Gene/Insert name: NPM1
  Species: H. sapiens (human)
  Entrez Gene: NPM1 (a.k.a. B23, NPM)
  Tag / fusion protein: FLAG (N terminal on insert)
  Cloning method: Restriction Enzyme; 5′ cloning site Unknown (unknown if destroyed)
Terms and licenses: Academic/Nonprofit Terms; Industry Terms: Not Available to Industry
How to cite: pCDNA3-FLAG-human NPM1 wt was a gift from Charles Sherr (Addgene plasmid # 160692 ; http://n2t.net/addgene:160692 ; RRID:Addgene_160692)
