[The description below was written by a language model from this plasmid's Addgene catalogue record and pLannotate feature annotations shown in this document.]
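Description:
pCDNA3-FLAG-human NPM1 wt is a mammalian expression plasmid built on the pCDNA3 backbone that produces wild-type human nucleophosmin (NPM1, also called B23) carrying an N-terminal FLAG epitope. It is propagated in E. coli through a high-copy ColE1/pUC-type origin and selected with ampicillin via the β-lactamase gene and its own promoter. An f1 origin is also present, which allows single-stranded DNA production. For selection in mammalian cells, the backbone carries a neomycin phosphotransferase gene driven by the SV40 early promoter and terminated by an SV40 polyadenylation signal, which permits G418 selection of stable transfectants.

The expression cassette consists of the human cytomegalovirus immediate-early enhancer and promoter, followed by a short FLAG-coding segment and then the NPM1 open reading frame, with the bovine growth hormone polyadenylation signal providing 3′ end processing. The annotation software labels the tag as a fragment of 3xFLAG, but its short length fits the single FLAG tag listed in the catalogue entry. T7 and SP6 promoters flank the insert, as is usual for pCDNA3, and can serve for in vitro transcription or as sequencing primer sites. Short hits to an HIV-1 LTR, ble, lacI and bom are small fragments of backbone sequence, not functional elements. The cloning sites used for the insert are not recorded.

Two sequence records are provided, a depositor sequence and a slightly shorter repository sequencing result. They show the same features in the same order, differing mainly in the annotated extent of the SV40 promoter region. The plasmid is intended for expression of tagged NPM1 in mammalian cells, allowing its detection or immunoprecipitation with anti-FLAG antibodies, and the associated publication concerns NPM1's interactions with the Arf tumor suppressor.
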