Features (pLannotate 1.2.2; 22 found; start..end, strand, type, name):
     36..80      -  misc_feature   bom (fragment): basis of mobility region from pBR322
    235..614     +  enhancer       CMV enhancer: human cytomegalovirus immediate early enhancer
    615..818     +  promoter       CMV promoter: human cytomegalovirus (CMV) immediate early promoter
    814..847     +  LTR            5' LTR (truncated) (fragment): truncated 5' long terminal repeat (LTR) from HIV-1
    863..881     +  promoter       T7 promoter: promoter for bacteriophage T7 RNA polymerase
    921..946     +  CDS            3xFLAG (fragment): three tandem FLAG® epitope tags
    955..1833    +  CDS            NPM1: NPM_HUMAN - Also known as NPM. Experimental evidence at protein level: Swiss-Prot protein existence level 1. Involved in diverse cellular processes such as ribosome biogenesis, centrosome duplication, protein chaperoning, histone assembly, cell proliferation, and regulation of tumor suppressors p53/TP53 and ARF. Binds ribosome presumably to drive ribosome nuclear export. Associated with nucleolar ribonucleoprotein structures and bind single-stranded nucleic acids. Acts as a chaperonin for the core histones H3, H2B and H4. Stimulates APEX1 endonuclease activity on apurinic/apyrimidinic (AP) dou
   1864..1882    -  promoter       SP6 promoter: promoter for bacteriophage SP6 RNA polymerase
   1908..2132    +  polyA_signal   bGH poly(A) signal: bovine growth hormone polyadenylation signal
   2136..2157    +  promoter       SV40 promoter (fragment): SV40 enhancer and early promoter
   2178..2606    +  rep_origin     f1 ori (sequence partly withheld): f1 bacteriophage origin of replication; arrow indicates direction of (+) strand synthesis
   2620..2950    +  promoter       SV40 promoter: SV40 enhancer and early promoter
   3017..3808    +  CDS            neo: KKA2_KLEPN - Also known as kan, nptII. Experimental evidence at protein level: Swiss-Prot protein existence level 1. Resistance to kanamycin, neomycin, paromomycin, ribostamycin, butirosin and gentamicin B. From Klebsiella pneumoniae.
   3832..3990    +  CDS            ble (fragment): BLE_KLEPN - Experimental evidence at protein level: Swiss-Prot protein existence level 1. Binding protein with a strong affinity to the bleomycin family of antibiotics. Binds to CL990; an antimitotic-antibiotic compound. From Klebsiella pneumoniae.
   3985..4106    +  polyA_signal   SV40 poly(A) signal: SV40 polyadenylation signal
   4179..4195    -  protein_bind   lac operator: The lac repressor binds to the lac operator to inhibit transcription in E. coli. This inhibition can be relieved by adding lactose or isopropyl-β-D-thiogalactopyranoside (IPTG). lac repressor encoded by lacI
   4203..4233    -  promoter       lac promoter: promoter for the E. coli lac operon
   4248..4269    -  protein_bind   CAP binding site: CAP binding activates transcription in the presence of cAMP. E. coli catabolite activator protein
   4282..4374    -  CDS            lacI (fragment): lac repressor; lacI; The lac repressor binds to the lac operator to inhibit transcription in E. coli. This inhibition can be relieved by adding lactose or isopropyl-β-D-thiogalactopyranoside (IPTG).
   4557..5145    -  rep_origin     ori: high-copy-number ColE1/pMB1/pBR322/pUC origin of replication
   5316..6176    -  CDS            AmpR: β-lactamase; bla; confers resistance to ampicillin, carbenicillin, and related antibiotics
   6177..6281    -  promoter       AmpR promoter: bla
>Addgene plasmid #160692 | pCDNA3-FLAG-human NPM1 wt | depositor full sequence | sequence record 311186 | pCDNA3-FLAG-human NPM1 wt sequence 6312 bps
GACGGATCGGGAGATCTCCCGATCCCCTATGGTCGACTCTCAGTACAATCTGCTCTGATGCCGCATAGTT
AAGCCAGTATCTGCTCCCTGCTTGTGTGTTGGAGGTCGCTGAGTAGTGCGCGAGCAAAATTTAAGCTACA
ACAAGGCAAGGCTTGACCGACAATTGCATGAAGAATCTGCTTAGGGTTAGGCGTTTTGCGCTGCTTCGCG
ATGTACGGGCCAGATATACGCGTTGACATTGATTATTGACTAGTTATTAATAGTAATCAATTACGGGGTC
ATTAGTTCATAGCCCATATATGGAGTTCCGCGTTACATAACTTACGGTAAATGGCCCGCCTGGCTGACCG
CCCAACGACCCCCGCCCATTGACGTCAATAATGACGTATGTTCCCATAGTAACGCCAATAGGGACTTTCC
ATTGACGTCAATGGGTGGACTATTTACGGTAAACTGCCCACTTGGCAGTACATCAAGTGTATCATATGCC
AAGTACGCCCCCTATTGACGTCAATGACGGTAAATGGCCCGCCTGGCATTATGCCCAGTACATGACCTTA
TGGGACTTTCCTACTTGGCAGTACATCTACGTATTAGTCATCGCTATTACCATGGTGATGCGGTTTTGGC
AGTACATCAATGGGCGTGGATAGCGGTTTGACTCACGGGGATTTCCAAGTCTCCACCCCATTGACGTCAA
TGGGAGTTTGTTTTGGCACCAAAATCAACGGGACTTTCCAAAATGTCGTAACAACTCCGCCCCATTGACG
CAAATGGGCGGTAGGCGTGTACGGTGGGAGGTCTATATAAGCAGAGCTCTCTGGCTAACTAGAGAACCCA
CTGCTTACTGGCTTATCGAAATTAATACGACTCACTATAGGGAGACCCAAGCTTGGTACCGAGCTCGGAT
CCACCGCCATGGACTACAAGGACGATGATGACAAGGGCGAATTCGAAGATTCGATGGACATGGACATGAG
CCCCCTGAGGCCCCAGAACTATCTTTTCGGTTGTGAACTAAAGGCCGACAAAGATTATCACTTTAAGGTG
GATAATGATGAAAATGAGCACCAGTTATCTTTAAGAACGGTCAGTTTAGGGGCTGGTGCAAAGGATGAGT
TGCACATTGTTGAAGCAGAGGCAATGAATTACGAAGGCAGTCCAATTAAAGTAACACTGGCAACTTTGAA
AATGTCTGTACAGCCAACGGTTTCCCTTGGGGGCTTTGAAATAACACCACCAGTGGTCTTAAGGTTGAAG
TGTGGTTCAGGGCCAGTGCATATTAGTGGACAGCACTTAGTAGCTGTGGAGGAAGATGCAGAGTCAGAAG
ATGAAGAGGAGGAGGATGTGAAACTCTTAAGTATATCTGGAAAGCGGTCTGCCCCTGGAGGTGGTAGCAA
GGTTCCACAGAAAAAAGTAAAACTTGCTGCTGATGAAGATGATGACGATGATGATGAAGAGGATGATGAT
GAAGATGATGATGATGATGATTTTGATGATGAGGAAGCTGAAGAAAAAGCGCCAGTGAAGAAATCTATAC
GAGATACTCCAGCCAAAAATGCACAAAAGTCAAATCAGAATGGAAAAGACTCAAAACCATCATCAACACC
AAGATCAAAAGGACAAGAATCCTTCAAGAAACAGGAAAAAACTCCTAAAACACCAAAAGGACCTAGTTCT
GTAGAAGACATTAAAGCAAAAATGCAAGCAAGTATAGAAAAAGGTGGTTCTCTTCCCAAAGTGGAAGCCA
AATTCATCAATTATGTGAAGAATTGCTTCCGGATGACTGACCAAGAGGCTATTCAAGATCTCTGGCAGTG
GAGGAAGTCTCTTTAACTCGAGCATGCATCTAGAGGGCCCTATTCTATAGTGTCACCTAAATGCTAGAGC
TCGCTGATCAGCCTCGACTGTGCCTTCTAGTTGCCAGCCATCTGTTGTTTGCCCCTCCCCCGTGCCTTCC
TTGACCCTGGAAGGTGCCACTCCCACTGTCCTTTCCTAATAAAATGAGGAAATTGCATCGCATTGTCTGA
GTAGGTGTCATTCTATTCTGGGGGGTGGGGTGGGGCAGGACAGCAAGGGGGAGGATTGGGAAGACAATAG
CAGGCATGCTGGGGATGCGGTGGGCTCTATGGCTTCTGAGGCGGAAAGAACCAGCTGGGGCTCTAGGGGG
TATCCCC
[124 nt withheld, positions 2178-2301]
C
[32 nt withheld, positions 2303-2334]
CA
[57 nt withheld, positions 2337-2393]
A
[49 nt withheld, positions 2395-2443]
CCTTTGACGTTGGAGTCCACGTTCTTT
[37 nt withheld, positions 2471-2507]
ACCCTATCTCGGTCTATTCTTTTGATTTATAAGGGATTTTGGGGATTTCGGCCTATTGGTTAAAAAATGA
GCTGATTTAACAAAAATTTAACGCGAATTAATTCTGTGGAATGTGTGTCAGTTAGGGTGTGGAAAGTCCC
CAGGCTCCCCAGGCAGGCAGAAGTATGCAAAGCATGCATCTCAATTAGTCAGCAACCAGGTGTGGAAAGT
CCCCAGGCTCCCCAGCAGGCAGAAGTATGCAAAGCATGCATCTCAATTAGTCAGCAACCATAGTCCCGCC
CCTAACTCCGCCCATCCCGCCCCTAACTCCGCCCAGTTCCGCCCATTCTCCGCCCCATGGCTGACTAATT
TTTTTTATTTATGCAGAGGCCGAGGCCGCCTCTGCCTCTGAGCTATTCCAGAAGTAGTGAGGAGGCTTTT
TTGGAGGCCTAGGCTTTTGCAAAAAGCTCCCGGGAGCTTGTATATCCATTTTCGGATCTGATCAAGAGAC
AGGATGAGGATCGTTTCGCATGATTGAACAAGATGGATTGCACGCAGGTTCTCCGGCCGCTTGGGTGGAG
AGGCTATTCGGCTATGACTGGGCACAACAGACAATCGGCTGCTCTGATGCCGCCGTGTTCCGGCTGTCAG
CGCAGGGGCGCCCGGTTCTTTTTGTCAAGACCGACCTGTCCGGTGCCCTGAATGAACTGCAGGACGAGGC
AGCGCGGCTATCGTGGCTGGCCACGACGGGCGTTCCTTGCGCAGCTGTGCTCGACGTTGTCACTGAAGCG
GGAAGGGACTGGCTGCTATTGGGCGAAGTGCCGGGGCAGGATCTCCTGTCATCTCACCTTGCTCCTGCCG
AGAAAGTATCCATCATGGCTGATGCAATGCGGCGGCTGCATACGCTTGATCCGGCTACCTGCCCATTCGA
CCACCAAGCGAAACATCGCATCGAGCGAGCACGTACTCGGATGGAAGCCGGTCTTGTCGATCAGGATGAT
CTGGACGAAGAGCATCAGGGGCTCGCGCCAGCCGAACTGTTCGCCAGGCTCAAGGCGCGCATGCCCGACG
GCGAGGATCTCGTCGTGACCCATGGCGATGCCTGCTTGCCGAATATCATGGTGGAAAATGGCCGCTTTTC
TGGATTCATCGACTGTGGCCGGCTGGGTGTGGCGGACCGCTATCAGGACATAGCGTTGGCTACCCGTGAT
ATTGCTGAAGAGCTTGGCGGCGAATGGGCTGACCGCTTCCTCGTGCTTTACGGTATCGCCGCTCCCGATT
CGCAGCGCATCGCCTTCTATCGCCTTCTTGACGAGTTCTTCTGAGCGGGACTCTGGGGTTCGAAATGACC
GACCAAGCGACGCCCAACCTGCCATCACGAGATTTCGATTCCACCGCCGCCTTCTATGAAAGGTTGGGCT
TCGGAATCGTTTTCCGGGACGCCGGCTGGATGATCCTCCAGCGCGGGGATCTCATGCTGGAGTTCTTCGC
CCACCCCAACTTGTTTATTGCAGCTTATAATGGTTACAAATAAAGCAATAGCATCACAAATTTCACAAAT
AAAGCATTTTTTTCACTGCATTCTAGTTGTGGTTTGTCCAAACTCATCAATGTATCTTATCATGTCTGTA
TACCGTCGACCTCTAGCTAGAGCTTGGCGTAATCATGGTCATAGCTGTTTCCTGTGTGAAATTGTTATCC
GCTCACAATTCCACACAACATACGAGCCGGAAGCATAAAGTGTAAAGCCTGGGGTGCCTAATGAGTGAGC
TAACTCACATTAATTGCGTTGCGCTCACTGCCCGCTTTCCAGTCGGGAAACCTGTCGTGCCAGCTGCATT
AATGAATCGGCCAACGCGCGGGGAGAGGCGGTTTGCGTATTGGGCGCTCTTCCGCTTCCTCGCTCACTGA
CTCGCTGCGCTCGGTCGTTCGGCTGCGGCGAGCGGTATCAGCTCACTCAAAGGCGGTAATACGGTTATCC
ACAGAATCAGGGGATAACGCAGGAAAGAACATGTGAGCAAAAGGCCAGCAAAAGGCCAGGAACCGTAAAA
AGGCCGCGTTGCTGGCGTTTTTCCATAGGCTCCGCCCCCCTGACGAGCATCACAAAAATCGACGCTCAAG
TCAGAGGTGGCGAAACCCGACAGGACTATAAAGATACCAGGCGTTTCCCCCTGGAAGCTCCCTCGTGCGC
TCTCCTGTTCCGACCCTGCCGCTTACCGGATACCTGTCCGCCTTTCTCCCTTCGGGAAGCGTGGCGCTTT
CTCAATGCTCACGCTGTAGGTATCTCAGTTCGGTGTAGGTCGTTCGCTCCAAGCTGGGCTGTGTGCACGA
ACCCCCCGTTCAGCCCGACCGCTGCGCCTTATCCGGTAACTATCGTCTTGAGTCCAACCCGGTAAGACAC
GACTTATCGCCACTGGCAGCAGCCACTGGTAACAGGATTAGCAGAGCGAGGTATGTAGGCGGTGCTACAG
AGTTCTTGAAGTGGTGGCCTAACTACGGCTACACTAGAAGGACAGTATTTGGTATCTGCGCTCTGCTGAA
GCCAGTTACCTTCGGAAAAAGAGTTGGTAGCTCTTGATCCGGCAAACAAACCACCGCTGGTAGCGGTGGT
TTTTTTGTTTGCAAGCAGCAGATTACGCGCAGAAAAAAAGGATCTCAAGAAGATCCTTTGATCTTTTCTA
CGGGGTCTGACGCTCAGTGGAACGAAAACTCACGTTAAGGGATTTTGGTCATGAGATTATCAAAAAGGAT
CTTCACCTAGATCCTTTTAAATTAAAAATGAAGTTTTAAATCAATCTAAAGTATATATGAGTAAACTTGG
TCTGACAGTTACCAATGCTTAATCAGTGAGGCACCTATCTCAGCGATCTGTCTATTTCGTTCATCCATAG
TTGCCTGACTCCCCGTCGTGTAGATAACTACGATACGGGAGGGCTTACCATCTGGCCCCAGTGCTGCAAT
GATACCGCGAGACCCACGCTCACCGGCTCCAGATTTATCAGCAATAAACCAGCCAGCCGGAAGGGCCGAG
CGCAGAAGTGGTCCTGCAACTTTATCCGCCTCCATCCAGTCTATTAATTGTTGCCGGGAAGCTAGAGTAA
GTAGTTCGCCAGTTAATAGTTTGCGCAACGTTGTTGCCATTGCTACAGGCATCGTGGTGTCACGCTCGTC
GTTTGGTATGGCTTCATTCAGCTCCGGTTCCCAACGATCAAGGCGAGTTACATGATCCCCCATGTTGTGC
AAAAAAGCGGTTAGCTCCTTCGGTCCTCCGATCGTTGTCAGAAGTAAGTTGGCCGCAGTGTTATCACTCA
TGGTTATGGCAGCACTGCATAATTCTCTTACTGTCATGCCATCCGTAAGATGCTTTTCTGTGACTGGTGA
GTACTCAACCAAGTCATTCTGAGAATAGTGTATGCGGCGACCGAGTTGCTCTTGCCCGGCGTCAATACGG
GATAATACCGCGCCACATAGCAGAACTTTAAAAGTGCTCATCATTGGAAAACGTTCTTCGGGGCGAAAAC
TCTCAAGGATCTTACCGCTGTTGAGATCCAGTTCGATGTAACCCACTCGTGCACCCAACTGATCTTCAGC
ATCTTTTACTTTCACCAGCGTTTCTGGGTGAGCAAAAACAGGAAGGCAAAATGCCGCAAAAAAGGGAATA
AGGGCGACACGGAAATGTTGAATACTCATACTCTTCCTTTTTCAATATTATTGAAGCATTTATCAGGGTT
ATTGTCTCATGAGCGGATACATATTTGAATGTATTTAGAAAAATAAACAAATAGGGGTTCCGCGCACATT
TCCCCGAAAAGTGCCACCTGACGTC
