Features (pLannotate 1.2.2; 22 found; start..end, strand, type, name):
     44..96      -  misc_feature   bom (fragment): basis of mobility region from pBR322
    251..630     +  enhancer       CMV enhancer: human cytomegalovirus immediate early enhancer
    631..834     +  promoter       CMV promoter: human cytomegalovirus (CMV) immediate early promoter
    830..863     +  LTR            5' LTR (truncated) (fragment): truncated 5' long terminal repeat (LTR) from HIV-1
    879..897     +  promoter       T7 promoter: promoter for bacteriophage T7 RNA polymerase
    937..962     +  CDS            3xFLAG (fragment): three tandem FLAG® epitope tags
    971..1849    +  CDS            NPM1: NPM_HUMAN - Also known as NPM. Experimental evidence at protein level: Swiss-Prot protein existence level 1. Involved in diverse cellular processes such as ribosome biogenesis, centrosome duplication, protein chaperoning, histone assembly, cell proliferation, and regulation of tumor suppressors p53/TP53 and ARF. Binds ribosome presumably to drive ribosome nuclear export. Associated with nucleolar ribonucleoprotein structures and bind single-stranded nucleic acids. Acts as a chaperonin for the core histones H3, H2B and H4. Stimulates APEX1 endonuclease activity on apurinic/apyrimidinic (AP) dou
   1880..1898    -  promoter       SP6 promoter: promoter for bacteriophage SP6 RNA polymerase
   1924..2148    +  polyA_signal   bGH poly(A) signal: bovine growth hormone polyadenylation signal
   2152..2173    +  promoter       SV40 promoter (fragment): SV40 enhancer and early promoter
   2194..2622    +  rep_origin     f1 ori (sequence partly withheld): f1 bacteriophage origin of replication; arrow indicates direction of (+) strand synthesis
   2675..2885    +  promoter       SV40 promoter: SV40 early promoter
   2960..3751    +  CDS            neo: KKA2_KLEPN - Also known as kan, nptII. Experimental evidence at protein level: Swiss-Prot protein existence level 1. Resistance to kanamycin, neomycin, paromomycin, ribostamycin, butirosin and gentamicin B. From Klebsiella pneumoniae.
   3775..3933    +  CDS            ble (fragment): BLE_KLEPN - Experimental evidence at protein level: Swiss-Prot protein existence level 1. Binding protein with a strong affinity to the bleomycin family of antibiotics. Binds to CL990; an antimitotic-antibiotic compound. From Klebsiella pneumoniae.
   3928..4049    +  polyA_signal   SV40 poly(A) signal: SV40 polyadenylation signal
   4122..4138    -  protein_bind   lac operator: The lac repressor binds to the lac operator to inhibit transcription in E. coli. This inhibition can be relieved by adding lactose or isopropyl-β-D-thiogalactopyranoside (IPTG). lac repressor encoded by lacI
   4146..4176    -  promoter       lac promoter: promoter for the E. coli lac operon
   4191..4212    -  protein_bind   CAP binding site: CAP binding activates transcription in the presence of cAMP. E. coli catabolite activator protein
   4225..4317    -  CDS            lacI (fragment): lac repressor; lacI; The lac repressor binds to the lac operator to inhibit transcription in E. coli. This inhibition can be relieved by adding lactose or isopropyl-β-D-thiogalactopyranoside (IPTG).
   4500..5088    -  rep_origin     ori: high-copy-number ColE1/pMB1/pBR322/pUC origin of replication
   5259..6119    -  CDS            AmpR: β-lactamase; bla; confers resistance to ampicillin, carbenicillin, and related antibiotics
   6120..6224    -  promoter       AmpR promoter: bla
>Addgene plasmid #160692 | pCDNA3-FLAG-human NPM1 wt | addgene full sequence | sequence record 316554 | Addgene NGS Result
AGTGCCACCTGACGTCGACGGATCGGGAGATCTCCCGATCCCCTATGGTGCACTCTCAGTACAATCTGCT
CTGATGCCGCATAGTTAAGCCAGTATCTGCTCCCTGCTTGTGTGTTGGAGGTCGCTGAGTAGTGCGCGAG
CAAAATTTAAGCTACAACAAGGCAAGGCTTGACCGACAATTGCATGAAGAATCTGCTTAGGGTTAGGCGT
TTTGCGCTGCTTCGCGATGTACGGGCCAGATATACGCGTTGACATTGATTATTGACTAGTTATTAATAGT
AATCAATTACGGGGTCATTAGTTCATAGCCCATATATGGAGTTCCGCGTTACATAACTTACGGTAAATGG
CCCGCCTGGCTGACCGCCCAACGACCCCCGCCCATTGACGTCAATAATGACGTATGTTCCCATAGTAACG
CCAATAGGGACTTTCCATTGACGTCAATGGGTGGAGTATTTACGGTAAACTGCCCACTTGGCAGTACATC
AAGTGTATCATATGCCAAGTACGCCCCCTATTGACGTCAATGACGGTAAATGGCCCGCCTGGCATTATGC
CCAGTACATGACCTTATGGGACTTTCCTACTTGGCAGTACATCTACGTATTAGTCATCGCTATTACCATG
GTGATGCGGTTTTGGCAGTACATCAATGGGCGTGGATAGCGGTTTGACTCACGGGGATTTCCAAGTCTCC
ACCCCATTGACGTCAATGGGAGTTTGTTTTGGCACCAAAATCAACGGGACTTTCCAAAATGTCGTAACAA
CTCCGCCCCATTGACGCAAATGGGCGGTAGGCGTGTACGGTGGGAGGTCTATATAAGCAGAGCTCTCTGG
CTAACTAGAGAACCCACTGCTTACTGGCTTATCGAAATTAATACGACTCACTATAGGGAGACCCAAGCTT
GGTACCGAGCTCGGATCCACCGCCATGGACTACAAGGACGATGATGACAAGGGCGAATTCGAAGATTCGA
TGGACATGGACATGAGCCCCCTGAGGCCCCAGAACTATCTTTTCGGTTGTGAACTAAAGGCCGACAAAGA
TTATCACTTTAAGGTGGATAATGATGAAAATGAGCACCAGTTATCTTTAAGAACGGTCAGTTTAGGGGCT
GGTGCAAAGGATGAGTTGCACATTGTTGAAGCAGAGGCAATGAATTACGAAGGCAGTCCAATTAAAGTAA
CACTGGCAACTTTGAAAATGTCTGTACAGCCAACGGTTTCCCTTGGGGGCTTTGAAATAACACCACCAGT
GGTCTTAAGGTTGAAGTGTGGTTCAGGGCCAGTGCATATTAGTGGACAGCACTTAGTAGCTGTGGAGGAA
GATGCAGAGTCAGAAGATGAAGAGGAGGAGGATGTGAAACTCTTAAGTATATCTGGAAAGCGGTCTGCCC
CTGGAGGTGGTAGCAAGGTTCCACAGAAAAAAGTAAAACTTGCTGCTGATGAAGATGATGACGATGATGA
TGAAGAGGATGATGATGAAGATGATGATGATGATGATTTTGATGATGAGGAAGCTGAAGAAAAAGCGCCA
GTGAAGAAATCTATACGAGATACTCCAGCCAAAAATGCACAAAAGTCAAATCAGAATGGAAAAGACTCAA
AACCATCATCAACACCAAGATCAAAAGGACAAGAATCCTTCAAGAAACAGGAAAAAACTCCTAAAACACC
AAAAGGACCTAGTTCTGTAGAAGACATTAAAGCAAAAATGCAAGCAAGTATAGAAAAAGGTGGTTCTCTT
CCCAAAGTGGAAGCCAAATTCATCAATTATGTGAAGAATTGCTTCCGGATGACTGACCAAGAGGCTATTC
AAGATCTCTGGCAGTGGAGGAAGTCTCTTTAACTCGAGCATGCATCTAGAGGGCCCTATTCTATAGTGTC
ACCTAAATGCTAGAGCTCGCTGATCAGCCTCGACTGTGCCTTCTAGTTGCCAGCCATCTGTTGTTTGCCC
CTCCCCCGTGCCTTCCTTGACCCTGGAAGGTGCCACTCCCACTGTCCTTTCCTAATAAAATGAGGAAATT
GCATCGCATTGTCTGAGTAGGTGTCATTCTATTCTGGGGGGTGGGGTGGGGCAGGACAGCAAGGGGGAGG
ATTGGGAAGACAATAGCAGGCATGCTGGGGATGCGGTGGGCTCTATGGCTTCTGAGGCGGAAAGAACCAG
CTGGGGCTCTAGGGGGTATCCCC
[124 nt withheld, positions 2194-2317]
C
[91 nt withheld, positions 2319-2409]
A
[49 nt withheld, positions 2411-2459]
CCTTTGACGTTGGAGTCCACGTTCTTT
[37 nt withheld, positions 2487-2523]
ACCCTATCTCGGTCTATTCTTTTGATTTATAAGGGATTTTGCCGATTTCGGCCTATTGGTTAAAAAATGA
GCTGATTTAACAAAAATTTAACGCGAATTAATTCTGTGGAATGTGTGTCAGTTAGGGTGTGGAAAGTCCC
CAGGCTCCCCAGCAGGCAGAAGTATGCAAAGCATGCATCTCAATTAGTCAGCAACCATAGTCCCGCCCCT
AACTCCGCCCATCCCGCCCCTAACTCCGCCCAGTTCCGCCCATTCTCCGCCCCATGGCTGACTAATTTTT
TTTATTTATGCAGAGGCCGAGGCCGCCTCTGCCTCTGAGCTATTCCAGAAGTAGTGAGGAGGCTTTTTTG
GAGGCCTAGGCTTTTGCAAAAAGCTCCCGGGAGCTTGTATATCCATTTTCGGATCTGATCAAGAGACAGG
ATGAGGATCGTTTCGCATGATTGAACAAGATGGATTGCACGCAGGTTCTCCGGCCGCTTGGGTGGAGAGG
CTATTCGGCTATGACTGGGCACAACAGACAATCGGCTGCTCTGATGCCGCCGTGTTCCGGCTGTCAGCGC
AGGGGCGCCCGGTTCTTTTTGTCAAGACCGACCTGTCCGGTGCCCTGAATGAACTGCAGGACGAGGCAGC
GCGGCTATCGTGGCTGGCCACGACGGGCGTTCCTTGCGCAGCTGTGCTCGACGTTGTCACTGAAGCGGGA
AGGGACTGGCTGCTATTGGGCGAAGTGCCGGGGCAGGATCTCCTGTCATCTCACCTTGCTCCTGCCGAGA
AAGTATCCATCATGGCTGATGCAATGCGGCGGCTGCATACGCTTGATCCGGCTACCTGCCCATTCGACCA
CCAAGCGAAACATCGCATCGAGCGAGCACGTACTCGGATGGAAGCCGGTCTTGTCGATCAGGATGATCTG
GACGAAGAGCATCAGGGGCTCGCGCCAGCCGAACTGTTCGCCAGGCTCAAGGCGCGCATGCCCGACGGCG
AGGATCTCGTCGTGACCCATGGCGATGCCTGCTTGCCGAATATCATGGTGGAAAATGGCCGCTTTTCTGG
ATTCATCGACTGTGGCCGGCTGGGTGTGGCGGACCGCTATCAGGACATAGCGTTGGCTACCCGTGATATT
GCTGAAGAGCTTGGCGGCGAATGGGCTGACCGCTTCCTCGTGCTTTACGGTATCGCCGCTCCCGATTCGC
AGCGCATCGCCTTCTATCGCCTTCTTGACGAGTTCTTCTGAGCGGGACTCTGGGGTTCGAAATGACCGAC
CAAGCGACGCCCAACCTGCCATCACGAGATTTCGATTCCACCGCCGCCTTCTATGAAAGGTTGGGCTTCG
GAATCGTTTTCCGGGACGCCGGCTGGATGATCCTCCAGCGCGGGGATCTCATGCTGGAGTTCTTCGCCCA
CCCCAACTTGTTTATTGCAGCTTATAATGGTTACAAATAAAGCAATAGCATCACAAATTTCACAAATAAA
GCATTTTTTTCACTGCATTCTAGTTGTGGTTTGTCCAAACTCATCAATGTATCTTATCATGTCTGTATAC
CGTCGACCTCTAGCTAGAGCTTGGCGTAATCATGGTCATAGCTGTTTCCTGTGTGAAATTGTTATCCGCT
CACAATTCCACACAACATACGAGCCGGAAGCATAAAGTGTAAAGCCTGGGGTGCCTAATGAGTGAGCTAA
CTCACATTAATTGCGTTGCGCTCACTGCCCGCTTTCCAGTCGGGAAACCTGTCGTGCCAGCTGCATTAAT
GAATCGGCCAACGCGCGGGGAGAGGCGGTTTGCGTATTGGGCGCTCTTCCGCTTCCTCGCTCACTGACTC
GCTGCGCTCGGTCGTTCGGCTGCGGCGAGCGGTATCAGCTCACTCAAAGGCGGTAATACGGTTATCCACA
GAATCAGGGGATAACGCAGGAAAGAACATGTGAGCAAAAGGCCAGCAAAAGGCCAGGAACCGTAAAAAGG
CCGCGTTGCTGGCGTTTTTCCATAGGCTCCGCCCCCCTGACGAGCATCACAAAAATCGACGCTCAAGTCA
GAGGTGGCGAAACCCGACAGGACTATAAAGATACCAGGCGTTTCCCCCTGGAAGCTCCCTCGTGCGCTCT
CCTGTTCCGACCCTGCCGCTTACCGGATACCTGTCCGCCTTTCTCCCTTCGGGAAGCGTGGCGCTTTCTC
ATAGCTCACGCTGTAGGTATCTCAGTTCGGTGTAGGTCGTTCGCTCCAAGCTGGGCTGTGTGCACGAACC
CCCCGTTCAGCCCGACCGCTGCGCCTTATCCGGTAACTATCGTCTTGAGTCCAACCCGGTAAGACACGAC
TTATCGCCACTGGCAGCAGCCACTGGTAACAGGATTAGCAGAGCGAGGTATGTAGGCGGTGCTACAGAGT
TCTTGAAGTGGTGGCCTAACTACGGCTACACTAGAAGAACAGTATTTGGTATCTGCGCTCTGCTGAAGCC
AGTTACCTTCGGAAAAAGAGTTGGTAGCTCTTGATCCGGCAAACAAACCACCGCTGGTAGCGGTGGTTTT
TTTGTTTGCAAGCAGCAGATTACGCGCAGAAAAAAAGGATCTCAAGAAGATCCTTTGATCTTTTCTACGG
GGTCTGACGCTCAGTGGAACGAAAACTCACGTTAAGGGATTTTGGTCATGAGATTATCAAAAAGGATCTT
CACCTAGATCCTTTTAAATTAAAAATGAAGTTTTAAATCAATCTAAAGTATATATGAGTAAACTTGGTCT
GACAGTTACCAATGCTTAATCAGTGAGGCACCTATCTCAGCGATCTGTCTATTTCGTTCATCCATAGTTG
CCTGACTCCCCGTCGTGTAGATAACTACGATACGGGAGGGCTTACCATCTGGCCCCAGTGCTGCAATGAT
ACCGCGAGACCCACGCTCACCGGCTCCAGATTTATCAGCAATAAACCAGCCAGCCGGAAGGGCCGAGCGC
AGAAGTGGTCCTGCAACTTTATCCGCCTCCATCCAGTCTATTAATTGTTGCCGGGAAGCTAGAGTAAGTA
GTTCGCCAGTTAATAGTTTGCGCAACGTTGTTGCCATTGCTACAGGCATCGTGGTGTCACGCTCGTCGTT
TGGTATGGCTTCATTCAGCTCCGGTTCCCAACGATCAAGGCGAGTTACATGATCCCCCATGTTGTGCAAA
AAAGCGGTTAGCTCCTTCGGTCCTCCGATCGTTGTCAGAAGTAAGTTGGCCGCAGTGTTATCACTCATGG
TTATGGCAGCACTGCATAATTCTCTTACTGTCATGCCATCCGTAAGATGCTTTTCTGTGACTGGTGAGTA
CTCAACCAAGTCATTCTGAGAATAGTGTATGCGGCGACCGAGTTGCTCTTGCCCGGCGTCAATACGGGAT
AATACCGCGCCACATAGCAGAACTTTAAAAGTGCTCATCATTGGAAAACGTTCTTCGGGGCGAAAACTCT
CAAGGATCTTACCGCTGTTGAGATCCAGTTCGATGTAACCCACTCGTGCACCCAACTGATCTTCAGCATC
TTTTACTTTCACCAGCGTTTCTGGGTGAGCAAAAACAGGAAGGCAAAATGCCGCAAAAAAGGGAATAAGG
GCGACACGGAAATGTTGAATACTCATACTCTTCCTTTTTCAATATTATTGAAGCATTTATCAGGGTTATT
GTCTCATGAGCGGATACATATTTGAATGTATTTAGAAAAATAAACAAATAGGGGTTCCGCGCACATTTCC
CCGAAA
